Addgene plasmid #120256: pRS313_ATP3mut
Purpose: Expression of ATP3-67 in yeast
Depositing lab: Markus Ralser. Depositing organization: Francis Crick Institute. Publication: The metabolic growth limitations of petite cells lacking the mitochondrial genome. Vowinckel J, Hartl J, Marx H, Kerick M, Runggatscher K, Keller MA, Mulleder M, Day J, Weber M, Rinnerthaler M, Yu JSL, Aulakh SK, Lehmann A, Mattanovich D, Timmermann B, Zhang N, Dunn CD, MacRae JI, Breitenbach M, Ralser M. Nat Metab. 2021 Nov;3(11):1521-1535. doi: 10.1038/s42255-021-00477-6. Epub 2021 Nov 18. PubMed 34799698.
Backbone
  Vector backbone: pRS313
  Backbone size w/o insert (bp): 4967
  Total vector size (bp): 6482
  Vector type: Yeast Expression
  Selectable markers: HIS3
Growth in bacteria
  Bacterial resistance: Ampicillin, 100 μg/mL
  Growth temperature: 37°C
  Growth strain: DH5alpha
  Copy number: High Copy
Gene/Insert
  Gene/Insert name: ATP3
  Species: S. cerevisiae (budding yeast)
  Insert size (bp): 1516
  Mutation: Isoleucine 304 changed to Asparagine; Alanine 307 changed to Proline
  GenBank ID: NC_001134.8
  Entrez Gene: ATP3 (a.k.a. YBR039W)
  Promoter: ATP3
  Cloning method: Restriction Enzyme; 5′ cloning site BamHI (not destroyed); 3′ cloning site SalI (not destroyed)
  Sequencing primers: 5′ CGCCAGGGTTTTCCCAGTCACGAC; 3′ ATTAACCCTCACTAAAGGGA
Terms and licenses: Academic/Nonprofit Terms; Industry Terms: Not Available to Industry
How to cite: pRS313_ATP3mut was a gift from Markus Ralser (Addgene plasmid # 120256 ; http://n2t.net/addgene:120256 ; RRID:Addgene_120256)
