[The description below was written by a language model from this plasmid's Addgene catalogue record and pLannotate feature annotations shown in this document.]
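Description:
pRS313_ATP3mut is a yeast–E. coli shuttle plasmid built on the pRS313 backbone and used to express a mutant allele of the S. cerevisiae ATP3 gene, referred to in the record as ATP3-67. In E. coli it replicates from a high-copy ColE1/pUC-type origin and is selected through the β-lactamase (AmpR) gene and its own promoter. In yeast the CEN6/ARS element gives stable, centromere-based maintenance at low copy number, and the HIS3 marker with its native promoter allows selection by histidine prototrophy in his3 strains. The backbone also keeps pBluescript-derived elements: an f1 origin for single-stranded DNA production, the lac promoter/operator and a lacZα fragment interrupted by the polylinker, and flanking T7 and T3 promoters.

The roughly 1.5 kb insert was cloned between BamHI and SalI sites, both of which are retained. It carries the ATP3 (YBR039W) open reading frame downstream of its own ATP3 promoter, so expression should follow native regulation rather than an inducible or overexpression system. The very short GAL10 promoter match annotated upstream of the coding sequence is probably an incidental similarity within this upstream region. ATP3 encodes the γ subunit of the mitochondrial F1F0 ATP synthase, part of the central stalk. The encoded protein carries two substitutions near its C-terminus, isoleucine 304 to asparagine and alanine 307 to proline. No epitope tag or reporter is annotated. The associated study concerns the growth and metabolic limitations of petite yeast cells lacking the mitochondrial genome, which suggests the plasmid was used to test how this ATP3 variant affects such cells, although the record gives the purpose only as expression of ATP3-67 in yeast.
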