Features (pLannotate 1.2.2; 22 found; start..end, strand, type, name):
     38..56      -  promoter       T3 promoter: promoter for bacteriophage T3 RNA polymerase
    101..117     -  protein_bind   lac operator: The lac repressor binds to the lac operator to inhibit transcription in E. coli. This inhibition can be relieved by adding lactose or isopropyl-β-D-thiogalactopyranoside (IPTG). lac repressor encoded by lacI
    125..155     -  promoter       lac promoter: promoter for the E. coli lac operon
    170..191     -  protein_bind   CAP binding site: CAP binding activates transcription in the presence of cAMP. E. coli catabolite activator protein
    204..296     -  CDS            lacI (fragment): lac repressor; lacI; The lac repressor binds to the lac operator to inhibit transcription in E. coli. This inhibition can be relieved by adding lactose or isopropyl-β-D-thiogalactopyranoside (IPTG).
    479..1067    -  rep_origin     ori: high-copy-number ColE1/pMB1/pBR322/pUC origin of replication
   1238..2098    -  CDS            AmpR: β-lactamase; bla; confers resistance to ampicillin, carbenicillin, and related antibiotics
   2099..2203    -  promoter       AmpR promoter: bla
   2233..2736    -  misc_feature   CEN/ARS: S. cerevisiae CEN6 centromere fused to an autonomously replicating sequence
   2811..2846    +  CDS            rop (fragment): Rop protein, which maintains plasmids at low copy number; rop
   2948..2997    +  misc_feature   bom (fragment): basis of mobility region from pBR322
   2998..3078    -  CDS            MRM1 (fragment): MRM1_YEAST - Also known as PET56 From Saccharomyces cerevisiae (strain ATCC 204508 / S288c) (Baker's yeast).
   3128..3315    +  promoter       HIS3 promoter: S. cerevisiae HIS3
   3316..3978    +  CDS            HIS3: imidazoleglycerol-phosphate dehydratase, required for histidine biosynthesis; S. cerevisiae HIS3; yeast auxotrophic marker
   4186..4237    +  misc_feature   bom (fragment): basis of mobility region from pBR322
   4265..4693    -  rep_origin     f1 ori (sequence partly withheld): f1 bacteriophage origin of replication; arrow indicates direction of (+) strand synthesis
   4697..4854    -  CDS            lacZα (fragment): LacZα fragment of β-galactosidase; lacZ fragment
   4857..4875    +  promoter       T7 promoter: promoter for bacteriophage T7 RNA polymerase
   4884..4925    +  misc_feature   MCS (fragment): pBluescript multiple cloning site
   5171..5187    -  promoter       GAL10 promoter (fragment): S. cerevisiae GAL10; inducible promoter, regulated by Gal4
   5508..6440    +  CDS            ATP3: ATPG_YEAST - Also known as ATP3a, ATP3b. Experimental evidence at protein level: Swiss-Prot protein existence level 1. Mitochondrial membrane ATP synthase (F(1)F(0) ATP synthase or Complex V) produces ATP from ADP in the presence of a proton gradient across the membrane which is generated by electron transport complexes of the respiratory chain. F-type ATPases consist of two structural domains, F(1) - containing the extramembraneous catalytic core, and F(0) - containing the membrane proton channel, linked together by a central stalk and a peripheral stalk. During catalysis, ATP synthesis in th
   6482..26      +  misc_feature   MCS (fragment) (across the origin): pBluescript multiple cloning site
>Addgene plasmid #120256 | pRS313_ATP3mut | addgene full sequence | sequence record 234689 | Addgene NGS Result
TCGACCTCGAGGGGGGGCCCGGTACCAGCTTTTGTTCCCTTTAGTGAGGGTTAATTTCGAGCTTGGCGTA
ATCATGGTCATAGCTGTTTCCTGTGTGAAATTGTTATCCGCTCACAATTCCACACAACATACGAGCCGGA
AGCATAAAGTGTAAAGCCTGGGGTGCCTAATGAGTGAGCTAACTCACATTAATTGCGTTGCGCTCACTGC
CCGCTTTCCAGTCGGGAAACCTGTCGTGCCAGCTGCATTAATGAATCGGCCAACGCGCGGGGAGAGGCGG
TTTGCGTATTGGGCGCTCTTCCGCTTCCTCGCTCACTGACTCGCTGCGCTCGGTCGTTCGGCTGCGGCGA
GCGGTATCAGCTCACTCAAAGGCGGTAATACGGTTATCCACAGAATCAGGGGATAACGCAGGAAAGAACA
TGTGAGCAAAAGGCCAGCAAAAGGCCAGGAACCGTAAAAAGGCCGCGTTGCTGGCGTTTTTCCATAGGCT
CCGCCCCCCTGACGAGCATCACAAAAATCGACGCTCAAGTCAGAGGTGGCGAAACCCGACAGGACTATAA
AGATACCAGGCGTTTCCCCCTGGAAGCTCCCTCGTGCGCTCTCCTGTTCCGACCCTGCCGCTTACCGGAT
ACCTGTCCGCCTTTCTCCCTTCGGGAAGCGTGGCGCTTTCTCATAGCTCACGCTGTAGGTATCTCAGTTC
GGTGTAGGTCGTTCGCTCCAAGCTGGGCTGTGTGCACGAACCCCCCGTTCAGCCCGACCGCTGCGCCTTA
TCCGGTAACTATCGTCTTGAGTCCAACCCGGTAAGACACGACTTATCGCCACTGGCAGCAGCCACTGGTA
ACAGGATTAGCAGAGCGAGGTATGTAGGCGGTGCTACAGAGTTCTTGAAGTGGTGGCCTAACTACGGCTA
CACTAGAAGAACAGTATTTGGTATCTGCGCTCTGCTGAAGCCAGTTACCTTCGGAAAAAGAGTTGGTAGC
TCTTGATCCGGCAAACAAACCACCGCTGGTAGCGGTGGTTTTTTTGTTTGCAAGCAGCAGATTACGCGCA
GAAAAAAAGGATCTCAAGAAGATCCTTTGATCTTTTCTACGGGGTCTGACGCTCAGTGGAACGAAAACTC
ACGTTAAGGGATTTTGGTCATGAGATTATCAAAAAGGATCTTCACCTAGATCCTTTTAAATTAAAAATGA
AGTTTTAAATCAATCTAAAGTATATATGAGTAAACTTGGTCTGACAGTTACCAATGCTTAATCAGTGAGG
CACCTATCTCAGCGATCTGTCTATTTCGTTCATCCATAGTTGCCTGACTCCCCGTCGTGTAGATAACTAC
GATACGGGAGGGCTTACCATCTGGCCCCAGTGCTGCAATGATACCGCGAGACCCACGCTCACCGGCTCCA
GATTTATCAGCAATAAACCAGCCAGCCGGAAGGGCCGAGCGCAGAAGTGGTCCTGCAACTTTATCCGCCT
CCATCCAGTCTATTAATTGTTGCCGGGAAGCTAGAGTAAGTAGTTCGCCAGTTAATAGTTTGCGCAACGT
TGTTGCCATTGCTACAGGCATCGTGGTGTCACGCTCGTCGTTTGGTATGGCTTCATTCAGCTCCGGTTCC
CAACGATCAAGGCGAGTTACATGATCCCCCATGTTGTGCAAAAAAGCGGTTAGCTCCTTCGGTCCTCCGA
TCGTTGTCAGAAGTAAGTTGGCCGCAGTGTTATCACTCATGGTTATGGCAGCACTGCATAATTCTCTTAC
TGTCATGCCATCCGTAAGATGCTTTTCTGTGACTGGTGAGTACTCAACCAAGTCATTCTGAGAATAGTGT
ATGCGGCGACCGAGTTGCTCTTGCCCGGCGTCAATACGGGATAATACCGCGCCACATAGCAGAACTTTAA
AAGTGCTCATCATTGGAAAACGTTCTTCGGGGCGAAAACTCTCAAGGATCTTACCGCTGTTGAGATCCAG
TTCGATGTAACCCACTCGTGCACCCAACTGATCTTCAGCATCTTTTACTTTCACCAGCGTTTCTGGGTGA
GCAAAAACAGGAAGGCAAAATGCCGCAAAAAAGGGAATAAGGGCGACACGGAAATGTTGAATACTCATAC
TCTTCCTTTTTCAATATTATTGAAGCATTTATCAGGGTTATTGTCTCATGAGCGGATACATATTTGAATG
TATTTAGAAAAATAAACAAATAGGGGTTCCGCGCACATTTCCCCGAAAAGTGCCACCTGACGGATCGCTT
GCCTGTAACTTACACGCGCCTCGTATCTTTTAATGATGGAATAATTTGGGAATTTACTCTGTGTTTATTT
ATTTTTATGTTTTGTATTTGGATTTTAGAAAGTAAATAAAGAAGGTAGAAGAGTTACGGAATGAAGAAAA
AAAAATAAACAAAGGTTTAAAAAATTTCAACAAAAAGCGTACTTTACATATATATTTATTAGACAAGAAA
AGCAGATTAAATAGATATACATTCGATTAACGATAAGTAAAATGTAAAATCACAGGATTTTCGTGTGTGG
TCTTCTACACAGACAAGATGAAACAATTCGGCATTAATACCTGAGAGCAGGAAGAGCAAGATAAAAGGTA
GTATTTGTTGGCGATCCCCCTAGAGTCTTTTACATCTTCGGAAAACAAAAACTATTTTTTCTTTAATTTC
TTTTTTTACTTTCTATTTTTAATTTATATATTTATATTAAAAAATTTAAATTATAATTATTTTTATAGCA
CGTGATGAAAAGGACCCTAAGAAACCATTATTATCATGACATTAACCTATAAAAATAGGCGTATCACGAG
GCCCTTTCGTCTCGCGCGTTTCGGTGATGACGGTGAAAACCTCTGACACATGCAGCTCCCGGAGACGGTC
ACAGCTTGTCTGTAAGCGGATGCCGGGAGCAGACAAGCCCGTCAGGGCGCGTCAGCGGGTGTTGGCGGGT
GTCGGGGCTGGCTTAACTATGCGGCATCAGAGCAGATTGTACTGAGAGTGCACCATAAATTCCCGTTTTA
AGAGCTTGGTGAGCGCTAGGAGTCACTGCCAGGTATCGTTTGAACACGGCATTAGTCAGGGAAGTCATAA
CACAGTCCTTTCCCGCAATTTTCTTTTTCTATTACTCTTGGCCTCCTCTAGTACACTCTATATTTTTTTA
TGCCTCGGTAATGATTTTCATTTTTTTTTTTCCACCTAGCGGATGACTCTTTTTTTTTCTTAGCGATTGG
CATTATCACATAATGAATTATACATTATATAAAGTAATGTGATTTCTTCGAAGAATATACTAAAAAATGA
GCAGGCAAGATAAACGAAGGCAAAGATGACAGAGCAGAAAGCCCTAGTAAAGCGTATTACAAATGAAACC
AAGATTCAGATTGCGATCTCTTTAAAGGGTGGTCCCCTAGCGATAGAGCACTCGATCTTCCCAGAAAAAG
AGGCAGAAGCAGTAGCAGAACAGGCCACACAATCGCAAGTGATTAACGTCCACACAGGTATAGGGTTTCT
GGACCATATGATACATGCTCTGGCCAAGCATTCCGGCTGGTCGCTAATCGTTGAGTGCATTGGTGACTTA
CACATAGACGACCATCACACCACTGAAGACTGCGGGATTGCTCTCGGTCAAGCTTTTAAAGAGGCCCTAG
GGGCCGTGCGTGGAGTAAAAAGGTTTGGATCAGGATTTGCGCCTTTGGATGAGGCACTTTCCAGAGCGGT
GGTAGATCTTTCGAACAGGCCGTACGCAGTTGTCGAACTTGGTTTGCAAAGGGAGAAAGTAGGAGATCTC
TCTTGCGAGATGATCCCGCATTTTCTTGAAAGCTTTGCAGAGGCTAGCAGAATTACCCTCCACGTTGATT
GTCTGCGAGGCAAGAATGATCATCACCGTAGTGAGAGTGCGTTCAAGGCTCTTGCGGTTGCCATAAGAGA
AGCCACCTCGCCCAATGGTACCAACGATGTTCCCTCCACCAAAGGTGTTCTTATGTAGTGACACCGATTA
TTTAAAGCTGCAGCATACGATATATATACATGTGTATATATGTATACCTATGAATGTCAGTAAGTATGTA
TACGAACAGTATGATACTGAAGATGACAAGGTAATGCATCATTCTATACGTGTCATTCTGAACGAGGCGC
GCTTTCCTTTTTTCTTTTTGCTTTTTCTTTTTTTTTCTCTTGAACTCGACGGATCTATGCGGTGTGAAAT
ACCGCACAGATGCGTAAGGAGAAAATACCGCATCAGGAAATTGTAAGCGTTAATATTTTGTTAAAATTCG
CGTTAAATTTTTGTTAAATCAGCTCATTTTTTAACCAATAGGCCGAAATCGGCAAAATCCCTTATAAATC
AAAAGAATAGACCGAGATAGGGT
[37 nt withheld, positions 4364-4400]
AAAGAACGTGGACTCCAACGTCAAAGG
[49 nt withheld, positions 4428-4476]
T
[91 nt withheld, positions 4478-4568]
G
[124 nt withheld, positions 4570-4693]
CCATTCGCCATTCAGGCTGCGCAACTGTTGGGAAGGGCGATCGGTGCGGGCCTCTTCGCTATTACGCCAG
CTGGCGAAAGGGGGATGTGCTGCAAGGCGATTAAGTTGGGTAACGCCAGGGTTTTCCCAGTCACGACGTT
GTAAAACGACGGCCAGTGAATTGTAATACGACTCACTATAGGGCGAATTGGAGCTCCACCGCGGTGGCGG
CCGCTCTAGAACTAGTGGATCCTCTCTAAAAGCCGTGTCGCAGTAACTGGTGACGCTAAAGTTCTCCGGC
GTTTTTTTATGTATGAGCTGGGCATCAAGAGCTTTTGAGATTTTCCAAGTAGTAACTCATCTTTCTGAGT
GTGCTATCAAATACATACTAAGGAGAATAAACTCTTGTTATTACGTATTCTTCATCCTTATGGGTAGAGA
GCGCACTGTTTTAGTACATTTTCTAGACGTCGAAACGTAGAGCAATTGTCGATAAAACAAAAAAAAAGTA
AGAAGATATATGAATAGGAGCTGTCGCTAGAACTAGTAAGTATATGATGGAGATATAATAAGTGAATTAT
TCGATATTTAATGAACGTTCTCATTTATTTGGAAGAAATGTTTATCACGTGATGGAGAACCAATGAGCGG
CGAGTAACTACGCGAGGAACCCGGACCGCAATAACGATTAAAGAAGGCCCGGAAGGGAGATGCTTAAATG
ATTATCACTCAGTTAAAAAAGACAAATAAGAAACTATTGAGACTGAACCGTTTTGGTTAATTTCAGGTGG
AAACAATTGAAGACGAGCAGTAAACATTATTTTATTTAGTAGTCATGTTGTCAAGAATTGTATCAAACAA
TGCAACACGCTCCGTAATGTGCCACCAAGCGCAAGTGGGTATTCTTTATAAGACTAACCCAGTGAGAACT
TATGCTACTTTGAAAGAAGTGGAAATGCGTTTGAAATCTATCAAAAATATTGAGAAGATCACAAAAACTA
TGAAGATTGTTGCATCTACAAGATTGAGTAAAGCTGAAAAGGCTAAAATTTCCGCAAAGAAGATGGATGA
AGCAGAGCAGTTGTTTTACAAGAACGCCGAAACCAAAAATTTGGATGTTGAGGCTACTGAAACAGGTGCT
CCTAAAGAGTTGATTGTTGCTATCACCTCTGATAAGGGGTTGTGTGGTTCTATCCACTCTCAATTGGCTA
AAGCTGTGAGAAGACATTTGAATGATCAACCAAACGCCGATATAGTCACTATTGGTGATAAAATTAAAAT
GCAGCTATTGAGAACCCATCCTAACAACATTAAATTGTCTATTAATGGAATTGGTAAAGATGCCCCAACT
TTCCAAGAATCTGCTTTGATTGCCGATAAGTTATTGAGTGTCATGAAGGCCGGCACTTACCCAAAGATTT
CCATTTTCTACAATGACCCAGTGTCTTCCCTATCTTTTGAACCATCTGAAAAACCGATCTTTAACGCCAA
GACCATTGAACAATCCCCATCATTCGGCAAATTTGAGATCGACACGGACGCAAACGTTCCAAGAGATTTG
TTTGAATATACTTTGGCTAACCAAATGTTGACAGCAATGGCTCAAGGTTATGCTGCTGAAATTTCCGCCA
GAAGAAACGCTATGGATAACGCTTCCAAGAATGCCGGTGATATGATCAATCGTTACTCTATCTTGTACAA
CAGAACAAGACAAGCTGTCATTACTAATGAACTGGTTGATATTAATACTGGTCCTTCCTCTTTGGGATGA
CTCGAGTTAATCACTAGTGAATTCGCGGCCGCCTGCAGG
